>Addgene plasmid #186397 | pDEST-pSP172BSSPE-pFOGc::RfA | addgene full sequence | sequence record 373599 | Addgene NGS Result
CACTATAGAACTCGAGCAGCTGAAGCTTGCATGCCTGCAGGTCGACTCTAGAGGATCCATTTATTTCTAT
ACATGATGGCATCAGCTAGTAAGATAGAAAACAACCTTGTTATTACTCGTGCTGTAATAATATAATTCAT
GAAAAACAAACATGGTCTTATCAAATCTATTCCGAAGACAAACATACGGCTGATAGAATTCAGTCAGCGC
GGTTTGGGCGACATCACTCAGAGCTCTAGCTCTTATCTTGCTTATCGAGCAAGCGATAAAACAAGCAGTA
ACGAGAAAACAAGAGAAAGAAGGCTAGCTTTCTGGAGAAGACCAAGATAAAGTATCTCAAAATTCAGGAA
ACGGTCCAAGACCGAAGCTCCAAAGCTCTTGTGTTCAGTTAAACTCTGATAGTGAATAAGCTTCGTGTAT
TGTACCGGCCCATTGTCAATCATGCAAACTTGATATTATATTGACAAGAGAAGAAGGCAGTTTAAATTAA
AACTCTAAAGTAGAGAGACATTAATCTCAGCTGACAAGGCAGGTGGTCACAGTAAGTTCATTTAAATAGT
TGGCCAACAATAGCCTTTCCAAGAAAGTATTTTTGTTCCAGGTCTATACAAAAATAACACACATAGGATC
CCGATAAATAGGCCTTTGTTTATCACAAGTTTGTACAAAAAAGCTGAACGAGAAACGTAAAATGATATAA
ATATCAATATATTAAATTAGATTTTGCATAAAAAACAGACTACATAATACTGTAAAACACAACATATCCA
GTCACTATGGCGGCCGCATTAGGCACCCCAGGCTTTACACTTTATGCTTCCGGCTCGTATAATGTGTGGA
TTTTGAGTTAGGATCCGTCGAGATTTTCAGGAGCTAAGGAAGCTAAAATGGAGAAAAAAATCACTGGATA
TACCACCGTTGATATATCCCAATGGCATCGTAAAGAACATTTTGAGGCATTTCAGTCAGTTGCTCAATGT
ACCTATAACCAGACCGTTCAGCTGGATATTACGGCCTTTTTAAAGACCGTAAAGAAAAATAAGCACAAGT
TTTATCCGGCCTTTATTCACATTCTTGCCCGCCTGATGAATGCTCATCCGGAATTCCGTATGGCAATGAA
AGACGGTGAGCTGGTGATATGGGATAGTGTTCACCCTTGTTACACCGTTTTCCATGAGCAAACTGAAACG
TTTTCATCGCTCTGGAGTGAATACCACGACGATTTCCGGCAGTTTCTACACATATATTCGCAAGATGTGG
CGTGTTACGGTGAAAACCTGGCCTATTTCCCTAAAGGGTTTATTGAGAATATGTTTTTCGTCTCAGCCAA
TCCCTGGGTGAGTTTCACCAGTTTTGATTTAAACGTGGCCAATATGGACAACTTCTTCGCCCCCGTTTTC
ACCATGGGCAAATATTATACGCAAGGCGACAAGGTGCTGATGCCGCTGGCGATTCAGGTTCATCATGCCG
TTTGTGATGGCTTCCATGTCGGCAGAATGCTTAATGAATTACAACAGTACTGCGATGAGTGGCAGGGCGG
GGCGTAAACGCGTGGATCCGGCTTACTAAAAGCCAGATAACAGTATGCGTATTTGCGCGCTGATTTTTGC
GGTATAAGAATATATACTGATATGTATACCCGAAGTATGTCAAAAAGAGGTATGCTATGAAGCAGCGTAT
TACAGTGACAGTTGACAGCGACAGCTATCAGTTGCTCAAGGCATATATGATGTCAATATCTCCGGTCTGG
TAAGCACAACCATGCAGAATGAAGCCCGTCGTCTGCGTGCCGAACGCTGGAAAGCGGAAAATCAGGAAGG
GATGGCTGAGGTCGCCCGGTTTATTGAAATGAACGGCTCTTTTGCTGACGAGAACAGGGGCTGGTGAAAT
GCAGTTTAAGGTTTACACCTATAAAAGAGAGAGCCGTTATCGTCTGTTTGTGGATGTACAGAGTGATATT
ATTGACACGCCCGGGCGACGGATGGTGATCCCCCTGGCCAGTGCACGTCTGCTGTCAGATAAAGTCTCCC
GTGAACTTTACCCGGTGGTGCATATCGGGGATGAAAGCTGGCGCATGATGACCACCGATATGGCCAGTGT
GCCGGTCTCCGTTATCGGGGAAGAAGTGGCTGATCTCAGCCACCGCGAAAATGACATCAAAAACGCCATT
AACCTGATGTTCTGGGGAATATAAATGTCAGGCTCCCTTATACACAGCCAGTCTGCAGGTCGACCATAGT
GACTGGATATGTTGTGTTTTACAGTATTATGTAGTCTGTTTTTTATGCAAAATCTAATTTAATATATTGA
TATTTATATCATTTTACGTTTCTCGTTCAGCTTTCTTGTACAAAGTGGTGATAAACTTAGATATCGGAAT
TCCAGCTGAGCGCCGGTCGCTACCATTACCAGTTGGTCTGGTGTCAAAAATAATAATAACCGGGCAGGCC
ATGTCTGCCCGTATTTCGCGTAAGGAAATCCATTATGTACTATTTAAAAAACACAAACTTTTGGATGTTC
GGTTTATTCTTTTTCTTTTACTTTTTTATCATGGGAGCCTACTTCCCGTTTTTCCCGATTTGGCTACATG
ACATCAACCATATCAGCAAAAGTGATACGGGTATTATTTTTGCCGCTATTTCTCTGTTCTCGCTATTATT
CCAACCGCTGTTTGGTCTGCTTTCTGACAAACTCGGAACTTGTTTATTGCAGCTTATAATGGTTACAAAT
AAAGCAATAGCATCACAAATTTCACAAATAAAGCATTTTTTTCACTGCATTCTAGTTGTGGTTTGTCCAA
ACTCATCAATGTATCTTATCATGTCTGGATCGACAAAGTCAAAGCGGCCATCAGATCTGCCGGTCTCCCT
ATAGTGAGTCGTATTAATTTCGATAAGCCAGGTTAACCTGCATTAATGAATCGGCCAACGCGCGGGGAGA
GGCGGTTTGCGTATTGGGCGCTCTTCCGCTTCCTCGCTCACTGACTCGCTGCGCTCGGTCGTTCGGCTGC
GGCGAGCGGTATCAGCTCACTCAAAGGCGGTAATACGGTTATCCACAGAATCAGGGGATAACGCAGGAAA
GAACATGTGAGCAAAAGGCCAGCAAAAGGCCAGGAACCGTAAAAAGGCCGCGTTGCTGGCGTTTTTCCAT
AGGCTCCGCCCCCCTGACGAGCATCACAAAAATCGACGCTCAAGTCAGAGGTGGCGAAACCCGACAGGAC
TATAAAGATACCAGGCGTTTCCCCCTGGAAGCTCCCTCGTGCGCTCTCCTGTTCCGACCCTGCCGCTTAC
CGGATACCTGTCCGCCTTTCTCCCTTCGGGAAGCGTGGCGCTTTCTCATAGCTCACGCTGTAGGTATCTC
AGTTCGGTGTAGGTCGTTCGCTCCAAGCTGGGCTGTGTGCACGAACCCCCCGTTCAGCCCGACCGCTGCG
CCTTATCCGGTAACTATCGTCTTGAGTCCAACCCGGTAAGACACGACTTATCGCCACTGGCAGCAGCCAC
TGGTAACAGGATTAGCAGAGCGAGGTATGTAGGCGGTGCTACAGAGTTCTTGAAGTGGTGGCCTAACTAC
GGCTACACTAGAAGAACAGTATTTGGTATCTGCGCTCTGCTGAAGCCAGTTACCTTCGGAAAAAGAGTTG
GTAGCTCTTGATCCGGCAAACAAACCACCGCTGGTAGCGGTGGTTTTTTTGTTTGCAAGCAGCAGATTAC
GCGCAGAAAAAAAGGATCTCAAGAAGATCCTTTGATCTTTTCTACGGGGTCTGACGCTCAGTGGAACGAA
AACTCACGTTAAGGGATTTTGGTCATGAGATTATCAAAAAGGATCTTCACCTAGATCCTTTTAAATTAAA
AATGAAGTTTTAAATCAATCTAAAGTATATATGAGTAAACTTGGTCTGACAGTTACCAATGCTTAATCAG
TGAGGCACCTATCTCAGCGATCTGTCTATTTCGTTCATCCATAGTTGCCTGACTCCCCGTCGTGTAGATA
ACTACGATACGGGAGGGCTTACCATCTGGCCCCAGTGCTGCAATGATACCGCGAGACCCACGCTCACCGG
CTCCAGATTTATCAGCAATAAACCAGCCAGCCGGAAGGGCCGAGCGCAGAAGTGGTCCTGCAACTTTATC
CGCCTCCATCCAGTCTATTAATTGTTGCCGGGAAGCTAGAGTAAGTAGTTCGCCAGTTAATAGTTTGCGC
AACGTTGTTGCCATTGCTACAGGCATCGTGGTGTCACGCTCGTCGTTTGGTATGGCTTCATTCAGCTCCG
GTTCCCAACGATCAAGGCGAGTTACATGATCCCCCATGTTGTGCAAAAAAGCGGTTAGCTCCTTCGGTCC
TCCGATCGTTGTCAGAAGTAAGTTGGCCGCAGTGTTATCACTCATGGTTATGGCAGCACTGCATAATTCT
CTTACTGTCATGCCATCCGTAAGATGCTTTTCTGTGACTGGTGAGTACTCAACCAAGTCATTCTGAGAAT
AGTGTATGCGGCGACCGAGTTGCTCTTGCCCGGCGTCAATACGGGATAATACCGCGCCACATAGCAGAAC
TTTAAAAGTGCTCATCATTGGAAAACGTTCTTCGGGGCGAAAACTCTCAAGGATCTTACCGCTGTTGAGA
TCCAGTTCGATGTAACCCACTCGTGCACCCAACTGATCTTCAGCATCTTTTACTTTCACCAGCGTTTCTG
GGTGAGCAAAAACAGGAAGGCAAAATGCCGCAAAAAAGGGAATAAGGGCGACACGGAAATGTTGAATACT
CATACTCTTCCTTTTTCAATATTATTGAAGCATTTATCAGGGTTATTGTCTCATGAGCGGATACATATTT
GAATGTATTTAGAAAAATAAACAAATAGGGGTTCCGCGCACATTTCCCCGAAAAGTGCCACCTGACGTCT
AAGAAACCATTATTATCATGACATTAACCTATAAAAATAGGCGTATCACGAGGCCCTTTCGTCTCGCGCG
TTTCGGTGATGACGGTGAAAACCTCTGACACATGCAGCTCCCGGAGACGGTCACAGCTTGTCTGTAAGCG
GATGCCGGGAGCAGACAAGCCCGTCAGGGCGCGTCAGCGGGTGTTGGCGGGTGTCGGGGCTGGCTTAACT
ATGCGGCATCAGAGCAGATTGTACTGAGAGTGCACCATATGGACATATTGTCGTTAGAACGCGGCTACAA
TTAATACATAACCTTATGTATCATACACATACGATTTAGGTGA
Features (pLannotate 1.2.2; 18 found; start..end, strand, type, name):
     23..58      -  misc_feature   MCS (fragment): pUC18/19 multiple cloning site
    655..779     +  protein_bind   attR1: mutant version of attR; recombination site for the Gateway® LR reaction LR Clonase™
    804..834     +  promoter       lac UV5 promoter: E. coli lac promoter with an "up" mutation
    858..887     +  promoter       cat promoter (fragment): promoter of the E. coli cat gene encoding chloramphenicol acetyltransferase
    888..1547    +  CDS            CmR: chloramphenicol acetyltransferase; cat; confers resistance to chloramphenicol
   1726..1884    +  CDS            ccdA (fragment): CCDA_ECO57 - Also known as H, letA. Experimental evidence at protein level: Swiss-Prot protein existence level 1. Antitoxin component of a type II toxin-antitoxin (TA) system which inhibits the post-segregational killing (PSK) of plasmid-free cells, also referred to as a plasmid addiction system. Binds to and blocks the activity of CcdB; will also remove bound CcdB protein from the CcdB-GyrA complex by forming a CcdA-CcdB complex, a process termed rejuvenation. Functions as a transcriptional corepressor for the ccdAB operon, repression also requires CcdB (By similarity). From Escherichia coli
   1889..2191    +  CDS            ccdB: CCDB_ECOLI - Also known as G, letB, letD. Experimental evidence at protein level: Swiss-Prot protein existence level 1. Toxic component of a type II toxin-antitoxin (TA) system, functioning in plasmid maintainence. Responsible for the post- segregational killing (PSK) of plasmid-free cells, also referred to as a plasmid addiction system. Half-life of over 2 hours. Cell killing by CcdB is accompanied by filamentation, defects in chromosome and plasmid segregation, defects in cell division, formation of anucleate cells, decreased DNA synthesis and plasmid loss. Interferes with the activity of DN
   2235..2359    -  protein_bind   attR2: mutant version of attR; recombination site for the Gateway® LR reaction LR Clonase™
   2485..2697    +  CDS            lacY (fragment): LACY_ECOLI - Experimental evidence at protein level: Swiss-Prot protein existence level 1. Responsible for transport of beta-galactosides into the cell, with the concomitant import of a proton (symport system). Can transport lactose, melibiose, lactulose or the analog methyl-1-thio-beta,D- galactopyranoside (TMG), but not sucrose or fructose (PubMed:1848449, PubMed:18177889, PubMed:22106930). The substrate specificity is directed toward the galactopyranosyl moiety of the substrate (PubMed:22106930). From Escherichia coli (strain K12).
   2697..2831    +  polyA_signal   SV40 poly(A) signal: SV40 polyadenylation signal
   2868..2886    -  promoter       T7 promoter: promoter for bacteriophage T7 RNA polymerase
   2908..2961    -  CDS            lacI (fragment): lac repressor; lacI; The lac repressor binds to the lac operator to inhibit transcription in E. coli. This inhibition can be relieved by adding lactose or isopropyl-β-D-thiogalactopyranoside (IPTG).
   3144..3732    -  rep_origin     ori: high-copy-number ColE1/pMB1/pBR322/pUC origin of replication
   3903..4763    -  CDS            AmpR: β-lactamase; bla; confers resistance to ampicillin, carbenicillin, and related antibiotics
   4764..4868    -  promoter       AmpR promoter: bla
   4963..4998    +  CDS            rop (fragment): Rop protein, which maintains plasmids at low copy number; rop
   5100..5151    +  misc_feature   bom (fragment): basis of mobility region from pBR322
   5214..9       +  promoter       SP6 promoter (across the origin): promoter for bacteriophage SP6 RNA polymerase
