[The description below was written by a language model from this plasmid's Addgene catalogue record and pLannotate feature annotations shown in this document.]
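Description:
pDEST-pSP172BSSPE-pFOGc::RfA is an empty Gateway destination vector intended for transient transgenesis of ascidian embryos by electroporation. It derives from the pDEST-pSP172BSSPE-SwaI::RfA backbone, which the depositor modified by an insertion at the SwaI site. According to the stated purpose, that modification places the pFOG ectodermal regulatory sequence upstream of the Gateway cassette. The pFOG element is not annotated in the feature table, but the roughly 600 nt unannotated stretch between the residual pUC-type polylinker and attR1 is where a driver would be expected to sit. The sequenced record is 5,223 nt. The plasmid replicates in E. coli from a high-copy ColE1/pUC-type origin and carries an ampicillin resistance gene with its own promoter. Small remnants of rop, bom, lacI and lacY are backbone carry-over rather than functional units.

The payload is the RfA cassette: attR1 and attR2 flank a chloramphenicol acetyltransferase gene and the ccdB toxin gene, preceded by a ccdA fragment. Because ccdB kills standard E. coli strains, the unrecombined vector is maintained in a ccdB-tolerant strain under ampicillin plus chloramphenicol selection. An LR reaction with an entry clone replaces the CmR/ccdB segment with the gene of interest, so correct recombinants can be recovered in ordinary strains by ccdB counter-selection. The inserted coding sequence then lies downstream of the pFOG driver and upstream of an SV40 polyadenylation signal, forming a transcription unit for ectodermal expression in the embryo. SP6 and T7 promoters flank the whole region. No insert is present in the deposited plasmid, which belongs to a multicassette Gateway vector set built for high-throughput and comparative analyses in Ciona and vertebrate embryos.
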