Addgene plasmid #186397: pDEST-pSP172BSSPE-pFOGc::RfA
Purpose: (Empty Backbone) Destination vector for ascidian transgenesis by electroporation of a Gateway-cloned gene of interest under control of the pFOG ectodermal regulatory sequence.
Depositing lab: Patrick Lemaire. Depositing organization: CNRS UMR 5237, Centre de Recherche en Biologie cellulaire de Montpellier. Publication: A multicassette Gateway vector set for high throughput and comparative analyses in ciona and vertebrate embryos. Roure A, Rothbacher U, Robin F, Kalmar E, Ferone G, Lamy C, Missero C, Mueller F, Lemaire P. PLoS One. 2007. 2(9):e916. 10.1371/journal.pone.0000916 PubMed 17878951.
Backbone
  Vector backbone: pDEST-pSP172BSSPE-Swa1::RfA
  Backbone manufacturer: PMID: 17878951
  Backbone size (bp): 4650
  Vector type: Gateway destination vector
  Selectable markers: ccdB gene
Growth in bacteria
  Bacterial resistance: Chloramphenicol and Ampicillin, 25 & 100 μg/mL
  Growth temperature: 37°C
  Growth strain: ccdB Survival
  Copy number: High Copy
Gene/Insert
  Gene/Insert name: None
Terms and licenses: Academic/Nonprofit Terms; Industry Terms: Not Available to Industry
Depositor comments: Gateway destination vector for electroporation experiments. Backbone was modified by insertion of tag at SwaI restriction site
How to cite: pDEST-pSP172BSSPE-pFOGc::RfA was a gift from Patrick Lemaire (Addgene plasmid # 186397 ; http://n2t.net/addgene:186397 ; RRID:Addgene_186397)
